>Addgene plasmid #28167 | PP-RABGDI | depositor partial sequence | sequence record 13348 | Author sequence
GAACATTATGATGTGATTATCCTGGGCACCGGTCTGAAAGAGTGTATCCTGTCGGGGCTGCTGTCTCACT
ACGGCAAGAAAATCCTGGTGCTGGATCGTAACCCGTATTATGGTGGCGAGACAGCATCGCTGAATCTGAC
AAACCTGTATAATACATTTAAACCGAAGGAGAACATTCCGTCAAAATACGGCGAAAACCGTCACTGGAAC
GTCGATCTGATCCCGAAGTTTATTCTGGTAGGTGGGAATCTGGTAAAGATCCTGAAGAAAACCCGCGTAA
CTAATTATCTGGAATGGCTGGTCGTAGAGGGTTCCTACGTGTATCAGCACCAAAAGAAAGGGTTTCTGAC
TTCGGAAAAATTTATCCACAAGGTTCCGGCCACAGACATGGAGGCACTTGTCTCACCGCTGCTGAGTCTG
ATGGAAAAGAATCGCTGTAAAAACTTTTATCAGTACGTGAGTGAATGGGACGCTAATAAACGCAATACGT
GGGATAACCTGGACCCGTATAAACTGACGATGCTGGAGATCTACAAACACTTCAACCTGTGCCAACTGAC
CATTGATTTCCTGGGCCACGCGGTAGCCCTGTATCTGAACGACGACTACCTGAAGCAGCCGGCATACCTG
ACGCTGGAGCGCATCAAACTGTACATGCAGAGCATCTCTGCTTTCGGTAAATCACCGTTTATCTATCCGC
TGTACGGTCTGGGTGGGATTCCGGAGGGCTTCAGCCGTATGTGTGCGATCAACGGGGGTACATTTATGCT
GAATAAGAACGTTGTGGACTTTGTATTCGACGATGACAACAAAGTTTGCGGGATTAAATCTAGTGATGGT
GAAATTGCCTACTGTGACAAAGTTATTTGCGATCCGTCATATGTGATGCACCTGAAAAACAAAATTAAAA
AGATTGGGCAAGTAATTCGTTGTATTTGTATTCTGAGTAATCCGATCCCGGAAACGAACCAGACCAATTC
TTGTCAAATTATTATTCCGCAAAATCAGCTGAATCGTAAAAGCGATATCTATATTAACCTGGTCAGCTTC
CAACATGGTGTCACCCTGAAAGGGAAATATATCGCAATTGTAAGTGCTACAGTCGAAACAAACAACCCGA
TCAAGGAGATTGAAAAGCCGCTGGAACTGCTGGGCACGATTGAAGAGAAATTCGTTAAAATCTCTGACCT
GTACGTGTCCACCTCCAAAAAACCGGCGGATAATATTTTTGTAACTTCGTCTTATGACGCCACAAGTCAC
TTCGAAACGGCAACCAATGACCTTCTGCAAATTTGGGAAAATCTGTGGGGTCAAAAACTGAACTTTGACG
ACCTGAATACGAACGCTGACGGCGAGGCGCCGGATTTCAAT
