>Addgene plasmid #28167 | PP-RABGDI | addgene partial sequence | sequence record 34510 | 28167 with T7
GTTTAACTTTAAGAAGGAGATATACCATGCATCATCATCATCATCACAGCAGCGGCAGAGAAAACTTGTA
TTTCCAGGGCGAACATTATGATGTGATTATCCTGGGCACCGGTCTGAAAGAGTGTATCCTGTCGGGGCTG
CTGTCTCACTACGGCAAGAAAATCCTGGTGCTGGATCGTAACCCGTATTATGGTGGCGAGACAGCATCGC
TGAATCTGACAAACCTGTATAATACATTTAAACCGAAGGAGAACATTCCGTCAAAATACGGCGAAAACCG
TCACTGGAACGTCGATCTGATCCCGAAGTTTATTCTGGTAGGTGGGAATCTGGTAAAGATCCTGAAGAAA
ACCCGCGTAACTAATTATCTGGAATGGCTGGTCGTAGAGGGTTCCTACGTGTATCAGCACCAAAAGAAAG
GGTTTCTGACTTCGGAAAAATTTATCCACAAGGTTCCGGCCACAGACATGGAGGCACTTGTCTCACCGCT
GCTGAGTCTGATGGAAAAGAATCGCTGTAAAAACTTTTATCAGTACGTGAGTGAATGGGACGCTAATAAA
CGCAATACGTGGGATAACCTGGACCCGTATAAACTGACGATGCTGGAGATCTACAAACACTTCAACCTGT
GCCAACTGACCATTGATTTCCTGGGCCACGCGGTAGCCCTGTATCTGAACGACGACTACCTGAAGCAGCC
GGCATACCTGACGCTGGAGCGCATCAAACTGTACATGCAGAGCATCTCTGCTTTCGGTAAATCACCGTTT
ATCTATCCGCTGTACGGTCTGGGT
