[The description below was written by a language model from this plasmid's Addgene catalogue record.]
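Description:
PP-RABGDI is a bacterial expression plasmid built on the pET15-MHL backbone, a structural-genomics derivative of the pET15 family with a listed size of 7737 bp without insert. It is propagated in E. coli under ampicillin selection and is recorded as low copy. The record does not name the origin of replication or the promoter. However, the listed sequencing primers are T7 and T7-term, which fits the usual pET arrangement: the open reading frame sits between a T7 promoter and a T7 terminator, and expression depends on a host strain that supplies T7 RNA polymerase. No feature table is provided, so these elements cannot be confirmed in detail.

The insert is a 1371 bp coding sequence for the RAB GDP dissociation inhibitor (RabGDI, gene PFL2060c) of Plasmodium falciparum. RabGDI proteins bind GDP-bound Rab GTPases and help recycle them between membranes and the cytosol. The fragment was introduced by ligation-independent cloning, and it is unknown whether the cloning sites survived. The backbone supplies an N-terminal His tag followed by a TEV protease cleavage site, so the recombinant protein can be purified by immobilised metal affinity chromatography and the tag then removed.

The stated purpose is bacterial production of protein for structure determination, and the depositor links the construct to a deposited crystal structure (PDB 3P1W). The record cautions that the insert may not be the full open reading frame, as constructs of this kind are often truncated to give a well-behaved, crystallisable fragment. The exact residue boundaries are not given.
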