Addgene plasmid #28167: PP-RABGDI
Purpose: Bacterial expression for structure determination; may not be full ORF
Depositing lab: Cheryl Arrowsmith. Depositing organization: University of Toronto.
Backbone
  Vector backbone: pET15-MHL (Addgene plasmid 26092)
  Backbone manufacturer: SGC
  Backbone size w/o insert (bp): 7737
  Vector type: Bacterial Expression
Growth in bacteria
  Bacterial resistance: Ampicillin, 100 μg/mL
  Growth temperature: 37°C
  Growth strain: DH5alpha
  Copy number: Low Copy
Gene/Insert
  Gene/Insert name: RAB GDP dissociation inhibitor (alt names: PDB: 3P1W; PFL2060c; RabGDI)
  Species: Plasmodium falciparum
  Insert size (bp): 1371
  Entrez Gene: PFL2060c
  Tag / fusion protein: His tag with TEV cleavage (N terminal on backbone)
  Cloning method: Restriction Enzyme; 5′ cloning site ligation-independent cloning (unknown if destroyed); 3′ cloning site ligation-independent cloning (unknown if destroyed)
  Sequencing primers: 5′ T7; 3′ T7-term
Terms and licenses: Academic/Nonprofit Terms; Industry Terms: Not Available to Industry
Depositor comments: PDB: 3P1W. http://www.thesgc.org/structures/3P1W/
How to cite: PP-RABGDI was a gift from Cheryl Arrowsmith (Addgene plasmid # 28167 ; http://n2t.net/addgene:28167 ; RRID:Addgene_28167)
